>Addgene plasmid #15547 | pKH3-p190 | addgene partial sequence | sequence record 43575 | SV40pA-R
ATAAACAAGTTGGGCCATGGCGGCCATCGATTGAATTCCGTTGCTGTCGCTGGGGGTAGGGGTTGGGGTC
TGTGTTTGTAGTAACTGCCCAGGTGTCCTTACTTTGCTGTCACACATAGACAAAGGGGATTGTTACCCAG
TGGCCACCTGGCAGGTGGGAGTGGAAACTTGAGGTCTGTTTTCTTTCCGTGATTTCGGTCTTTCTGTCTC
TGTGGAGGAGTCCATCTTTCTTCCAGTGTTCCTTTGCGGCAGGGAATGGATCAGAAGCCTGGGAAGGGGT
TGGAGGAAAGCCACACACTGGGTCTAGGCACAAAGCTCTCCTCTTGCTGTGCTGTTGGGCCATGCCAGTG
CCCCAGTGTGTCCCATGGGGTAGCAGAGCCATAGCCCACATGTCCCCAAGACCCCGTTGCAGGTATGTGT
GTGGATGATGAGAGAGGACAAACTGGGAAACGTCCTCTGTAGAGGGGCCAGCCCTGCTGGGGTTACCTCT
GCCCCTGGCAGAGGCTGGGGTGATGTCCTGACGGTGGGGCCTGACGCTGGTGCAGGCAAACGGGTTGGGC
CAAGGGGTCCAAGGAGCAGTAAGGGTGATGGGGCCGCCATCTGGTCAGTTCAGTTCTCAGATTGGCCCAG
ACCAAGGCGGGGCCTAAGAGCTTGCCACAGCCATAGCCAGGGCAGGTAAACGAACAGCAGGGCTCAACTG
CCCAGCAGTGGTGGACACTGGCTGGTGCTGCCACTGAAGTCTTAAAAAGGCGCTTGGCTGTGAGCTCCAC
CCCAGGAGACCTGATTTTGTTCAAGGCCAAATGCCACCCTGTCAAGAAGACAACTGATTTTCCTGCTTCC
TGGGCTGTGGTGGCTCACAGCGTGTGTTCGGCTTGGAGCTGAGAGGAGA
