>Addgene plasmid #15547 | pKH3-p190 | addgene partial sequence | sequence record 43576 | SP6
CTCCCAGGTCCAACTGCACCTCGGTTCTAAGCTTCTGCAGGTCGACTCTAGTAATGTACCCATACGATGT
TCCAGATTACGCTGGATCCATGATGATGGCAAGAAAGCAAGATGTCCGAATCCCCACCTACAACATCAGT
GTGGTGGGATTGTCCGGCACTGAGAAGGAGAAAGGCCAGTGCGGCATTGGGAAGTCTTGTCTATGTAACC
GCTTTGTGCGCCCAAGTGCTGATGAGTTTCACCTGGACCACACTTCTGTCCTCAGCACCAGTGACTTTGG
TGGGCGGGTGGTCAATAATGACCATTTTCTGTACTGGGGAGAAGTTAGCCGCTCCCTGGAGGACTGTGTG
GAATGTAAGATGCACATTGTGGAGCAGACTGAGTTTATTGACGATCAGACTTTTCAACCTCATCGAAGCA
CGGCACTGCAGCCCTACATCAAGAGAGCCGCAGCCACCAAGCTTGCTTCAGCTGAAAAACTCATGTATTT
TTGCACTGACCAGCTAGGGCTGGAGCAAGACTTTGAGCAGAAACAGATGCCAGATGGGAAGCTGCTGGTT
GACGGTTTCCTTCTGGGCATCGATGTTAGCAGGGGCATGAACAGGAACTTCGATGACCAGCTCAAGTTTG
TCTCCAATCTCTACAATCAGCTTGCAAAAACAAAAAAGCCCATAGTAATAGTCCTGACCAAGTGTGATGA
GGGTGTTGAGCGGTACATTAGAGATGCACATACTTTTGCCTTAAGCAAAAAGAACCTCCAGGTTGTAGAG
ACCTCTGCAAGGTCCAATGTGAATGTGGACTTGGCTTTCAGCACCTTAGTGCAACTCATTGATAAGAGTC
GAGGGAAGACGAAAATCATCCCTTACTTT
