[The description below was written by a language model from this plasmid's Addgene catalogue record.]
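Description:
pKH3-p190 is a mammalian expression plasmid built on the pKH3 backbone (about 4.8 kb without insert) that carries the full-length rat p190 Rho GTPase-activating protein cDNA (Arhgap35, also known as Grlf1 or p190RhoGAP), an insert of roughly 4.5 kb. It is maintained in E. coli as a high-copy plasmid under ampicillin selection. The record does not state which promoter drives expression in mammalian cells, which polyadenylation signal is used, or whether a mammalian selection marker is present. No feature table is provided, so these elements cannot be confirmed here.

The p190 open reading frame sits between BamHI and EcoRI sites, both of which were preserved during cloning. It is fused in frame to a triple HA1 epitope tag supplied by the backbone at the N-terminus. According to the depositor, a BamHI plus EcoRI digest releases the entire full-length ORF, which makes it easy to move the coding sequence into other vectors. Part of the insert came from a HindIII–EcoRI fragment of an earlier p190 cDNA clone.

The stated purpose is expression of HA-tagged p190 RhoGAP. The triple HA tag allows the exogenous protein to be detected or immunoprecipitated with anti-HA antibodies and distinguished from the endogenous protein. The associated study examined how the N-terminal GTP-binding domain of p190 controls its function, so the construct suits transfection-based work on p190 regulation and Rho GTPase signalling, and it can serve as a wild-type parent or reference for mutant derivatives.
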