Addgene plasmid #15547: pKH3-p190
Purpose: Expression of HA-tagged p190 RhoGAP
Depositing lab: Ian Macara. Publication: The function of the p190 Rho GTPase-activating protein is controlled by its N-terminal GTP binding domain. Tatsis N, Lannigan DA, Macara IG. J Biol Chem. 1998 Dec 18. 273(51):34631-8. 10.1074/jbc.273.51.34631 PubMed 9852136.
Backbone
  Vector backbone: pKH3
  Backbone size w/o insert (bp): 4800
  Vector type: Mammalian Expression
Growth in bacteria
  Bacterial resistance: Ampicillin, 100 μg/mL
  Growth temperature: 37°C
  Growth strain: DH5alpha
  Copy number: High Copy
Gene/Insert
  Gene/Insert name: p190 GTPase activating protein (alt name: p190)
  Species: R. norvegicus (rat)
  Insert size (bp): 4500
  GenBank ID: M94721
  Entrez Gene: Arhgap35 (a.k.a. Grlf1, p190RhoGAP)
  Tag / fusion protein: Triple HA1 tag (N terminal on backbone)
  Cloning method: Restriction Enzyme; 5′ cloning site BamH1 (not destroyed); 3′ cloning site EcoR1 (not destroyed)
  Sequencing primers: 5′ N/A
Resource information
  A portion of this plasmid was derived from a plasmid made by: The HindIII-EcoRI fragment used to produce the plasmid was isolated from p190 cDNA clone 391 provided by R. Weinberg and J. Settleman (Massachusetts Institute of Technology).
Terms and licenses: Academic/Nonprofit Terms; Industry Terms: Not Available to Industry
Depositor comments: Digesting the plasmid with BamHI+EcoRI will excise the entire full-length p190 ORF.
How to cite: pKH3-p190 was a gift from Ian Macara (Addgene plasmid # 15547 ; http://n2t.net/addgene:15547 ; RRID:Addgene_15547)
